Addgene plasmid #16819: XE181 rat Frizzled-1-myc-pCD
Depositing lab: Randall Moon. Depositing organization: University of Washington.
Backbone
  Vector backbone: pcS2+
  Backbone size w/o insert (bp): 4095
  Vector type: Xenopus Expression
Growth in bacteria
  Bacterial resistance: Ampicillin, 100 μg/mL
  Growth temperature: 37°C
  Growth strain: DH5alpha
  Copy number: High Copy
Gene/Insert
  Gene/Insert name: frizzled-1 (alt name: fzd1)
  Species: R. norvegicus (rat)
  Insert size (bp): 2044
  Entrez Gene: Fzd1
  Tag / fusion protein: myc
  Cloning method: Restriction Enzyme
  Sequencing primers: 5′ NA
Terms and licenses: Academic/Nonprofit Terms; Industry Terms: Not Available to Industry
Depositor comments: The original rat Frizzled-1 cDNA, tagged with a c-myc epitope at the Sty1 site of Frizzled1 (third extracellular loop), was cloned into CS2+. The CMV promoter was removed as a Sal-I-HindIII fragment, and the SV40 promoter fragment of the vector pCD-PS (as a Sal-I-SmaI fragment) was cloned in, destroying the HindIII site. As a result, this construct places the cDNA under the control of an SV40 promoter. Reference: The untagged part of the insert was published by Wang et al., JBC 271: 4468 (1996). The myc-tagged insert was made by Jeff Brown, and the remainder of this unpublished construct was generated by Julia Yang-Snyder.
How to cite: XE181 rat Frizzled-1-myc-pCD was a gift from Randall Moon (Addgene plasmid # 16819 ; http://n2t.net/addgene:16819 ; RRID:Addgene_16819)
