[The description below was written by a language model from this plasmid's Addgene catalogue record.]
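Description:
XE181 rat Frizzled-1-myc-pCD is a derivative of the pCS2+ expression vector, catalogued as a Xenopus expression plasmid, that carries the rat (R. norvegicus) Frizzled-1 (Fzd1) cDNA. It is maintained in E. coli as a high-copy plasmid under ampicillin selection. The backbone is listed at about 4.1 kb and the insert at about 2 kb. No feature table accompanies the record, so details such as the origin of replication, polyadenylation signal or any remaining phage promoters from the parental pCS2+ are not explicitly documented here.

The insert encodes Frizzled-1, a seven-transmembrane receptor for Wnt ligands. It is modified with an internal c-myc epitope introduced at a StyI site in the coding sequence, which the depositor places in the third extracellular loop. Because the tag is internal rather than at either terminus, the fusion can in principle be detected with anti-myc antibodies while both ends of the protein remain native. The distinguishing feature of this construct is its promoter swap. The CMV promoter normally present in CS2+ was excised as a SalI–HindIII fragment and replaced with the SV40 promoter fragment from the vector pCD-PS (a SalI–SmaI fragment), which destroyed the HindIII site. Frizzled-1-myc is therefore transcribed from an SV40 promoter rather than from CMV.

The record does not state a specific application. The design fits expression of an epitope-tagged Frizzled receptor for studies of Wnt signalling, in Xenopus embryos or other systems where the SV40 promoter is active. The depositor describes the complete construct as unpublished, although the untagged cDNA was reported previously.
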