>Addgene plasmid #16819 | XE181 rat Frizzled-1-myc-pCD | addgene partial sequence | sequence record 23405 | 16819 with SP6
TGTTTTTTGANGATCTCCCGAAACAGTGGGAACTGCCACCCGCCACGCCGCTGCCTGCCCTAGCCGACCG
GCGCCGAGGAGGGAGCCGAAAAAGTATGGCTGAGGAGGCGGTGCCTAGCGAGTCCCGGGCCGCCGGCCGG
CCGAGCTTGGAACTTTGTGCCGTAGCACTCCCCGGCCGGCGGGAGGAGGTGGGGCACCAGGACACGGCTG
GCCACCGCCGGCCCCGGGCTGACTCCCGGTGCTGGGCTAGAGGGCTACTGCTGCTTCTTTGGCTGCTGGA
GGCTCCTCTGCTTTTGGGGGTCCGAGCGCAGGCGGCGGGCCAGGTATCCGGGCCGGGCCAGCAAGCTCCG
CCGCCGCCCCAGCCACAGCAGGGCGGGCAGCAGTACAACGGCGAACGGGGCATCTCCATCCCGGACCACG
GCTACTGTCAGCCCATCTCCATCCCGCTGTGCACGGACATCGCGTACAATCAGACCATCATGCCCAACCT
GCTGGGCCACACGAATCAGGAGGACGCCGGCCTGGAGGTGCACCAGTTCTACCCGTTGGTGAAGGTGCAG
TGCTCAGCCGAGCTCAAGTTCTTCCTGTGCTCCATGTACGCGCCTGTGTGCACGGTACTGGAGCAGGCGC
TGCCTCCCTGCCGCTCCCTGTGCGAGCGCGCGCGCCAGGGCTGCGAGGCACTCATGAACAAGTTCGGCTT
CCAGTGGCCAGACACCCNTCAAGTGCGAGAAGTTCCTGTGCACGGCGAGAAAA
